>Addgene plasmid #66201 | pYLsgRNA-AtU3d/LacZ | depositor full sequence | sequence record 112930 | Full Sequence
GGATCCAGCGTGGGTCTCGGTTTTAGAGCTAGAAATAGCAAGTTAAAATAAGGCTAGTCCGTTATCAACT
TGAAAAAGTGGCACCGAGTCGGTGCTTTTTTTCAAGAGCTTGGAGTGGATGGAATTTTCCTCCGTTTTAC
CTGTGGAATCGGCAGCAAAGGACGCGTTGACATTGTAGGACTATATTGCTCTAATAAAGGAGGCAGCTAT
GCTGGCCGTCGTTTTACAACGTCGTGACTGGGAAAACCCTGGCGTTACCCAACTTAATCGCCTTGCAGCA
CATCCCCCTTTCGCCAGCTGGCGTAATAGCGAAGAGGCCCGCACCGATCGCCCTTCCCAACAGTTGCGCA
GCCTGAATGGCTAAATAAGCTTATGATTTCTTTTTTCTTACGAATTTTGCGTCCCACATCGGTAAGCGAG
TGAAGAAATAACTGCTTTATATATGGCTACAAAGCACCATTGGTCAAGAGACCTCTGAAGATAACATACT
AAGCTTGGCACTGGCCGTCGTTTTACAACGTCGTGACTGGGAAAACCCTGGCGTTACCCAACTTAATCGC
CTTGCAGCACATCCCCCTTTCGCCAGCTGGCGTAATAGCGAAGAGGCCCGCACCGATCGCCCTTCCCAAC
AGTTGCGCAGCCTGAATGGCGAATGGCGCCTGATGCGGTATTTTCTCCTTACGCATCTGTGCGGTATTTC
ACACCGCATATGGTGCACTCTCAGTACAATCTGCTCTGATGCCGCATAGTTAAGCCAGCCCCGACACCCG
CCAACACCCGCTGACGCGCCCTGACGGGCTTGTCTGCTCCCGGCATCCGCTTACAGACAAGCTGTGACCG
TCTCCGGGAGCTGCATGTGTCAGAGGTTTTCACCGTCATCACCGAAACGCGCGAGACGAAAGGGCCTCGT
GATACGCCTATTTTTATAGGTTAATGTCATGATAATAATGGTTTCTTAGACGTCAGGTGGCACTTTTCGG
GGAAATGTGCGCGGAACCCCTATTTGTTTATTTTTCTAAATACATTCAAATATGTATCCGCTCATGAGAC
AATAACCCTGATAAATGCTTCAATAATATTGAAAAAGGAAGAGTATGAGTATTCAACATTTCCGTGTCGC
CCTTATTCCCTTTTTTGCGGCATTTTGCCTTCCTGTTTTTGCTCACCCAGAAACGCTGGTGAAAGTAAAA
GATGCTGAAGATCAGTTGGGTGCACGAGTGGGTTACATCGAACTGGATCTCAACAGCGGTAAGATCCTTG
AGAGTTTTCGCCCCGAAGAACGTTTTCCAATGATGAGCACTTTTAAAGTTCTGCTATGTGGCGCGGTATT
ATCCCGTATTGACGCCGGGCAAGAGCAACTCGGTCGCCGCATACACTATTCTCAGAATGACTTGGTTGAG
TACTCACCAGTCACAGAAAAGCATCTTACGGATGGCATGACAGTAAGAGAATTATGCAGTGCTGCCATAA
CCATGAGTGATAACACTGCGGCCAACTTACTTCTGACAACGATCGGAGGACCGAAGGAGCTAACCGCTTT
TTTGCACAACATGGGGGATCATGTAACTCGCCTTGATCGTTGGGAACCGGAGCTGAATGAAGCCATACCA
AACGACGAGCGTGACACCACGATGCCTGTAGCAATGGCAACAACGTTGCGCAAACTATTAACTGGCGAAC
TACTTACTCTAGCTTCCCGGCAACAATTAATAGACTGGATGGAGGCGGATAAAGTTGCAGGACCACTTCT
GCGCTCGGCCCTTCCGGCTGGCTGGTTTATTGCTGATAAATCTGGAGCCGGTGAGCGTGGGTCTCGCGGT
ATCATTGCAGCACTGGGGCCAGATGGTAAGCCCTCCCGTATCGTAGTTATCTACACGACGGGGAGTCAGG
CAACTATGGATGAACGAAATAGACAGATCGCTGAGATAGGTGCCTCACTGATTAAGCATTGGTAACTGTC
AGACCAAGTTTACTCATATATACTTTAGATTGATTTAAAACTTCATTTTTAATTTAAAAGGATCTAGGTG
AAGATCCTTTTTGATAATCTCATGACCAAAATCCCTTAACGTGAGTTTTCGTTCCACTGAGCGTCAGACC
CCGTAGAAAAGATCAAAGGATCTTCTTGAGATCCTTTTTTTCTGCGCGTAATCTGCTGCTTGCAAACAAA
AAAACCACCGCTACCAGCGGTGGTTTGTTTGCCGGATCAAGAGCTACCAACTCTTTTTCCGAAGGTAACT
GGCTTCAGCAGAGCGCAGATACCAAATACTGTTCTTCTAGTGTAGCCGTAGTTAGGCCACCACTTCAAGA
ACTCTGTAGCACCGCCTACATACCTCGCTCTGCTAATCCTGTTACCAGTGGCTGCTGCCAGTGGCGATAA
GTCGTGTCTTACCGGGTTGGACTCAAGACGATAGTTACCGGATAAGGCGCAGCGGTCGGGCTGAACGGGG
GGTTCGTGCACACAGCCCAGCTTGGAGCGAACGACCTACACCGAACTGAGATACCTACAGCGTGAGCTAT
GAGAAAGCGCCACGCTTCCCGAAGGGAGAAAGGCGGACAGGTATCCGGTAAGCGGCAGGGTCGGAACAGG
AGAGCGCACGAGGGAGCTTCCAGGGGGAAACGCCTGGTATCTTTATAGTCCTGTCGGGTTTCGCCACCTC
TGACTTGAGCGTCGATTTTTGTGATGCTCGTCAGGGGGGCGGAGCCTATGGAAAAACGCCAGCAACGCGG
CCTTTTTACGGTTCCTGGCCTTTTGCTGGCCTTTTGCTCACATGTTCTTTCCTGCGTTATCCCCTGATTC
TGTGGATAACCGTATTACCGCCTTTGAGTGAGCTGATACCGCTCGCCGCAGCCGAACGACCGAGCGCAGC
GAGTCAGTGAGCGAGGAAGCGGAAGAGCGCCCAATACGCAAACCGCCTCTCCCCGCGCGTTGGCCGATTC
ATTAATGCAGCTGGCACGACAGGTTTCCCGACTGGAAAGCGGGCAGTGAGCGCAACGCAATTAATGTGAG
TTAGCTCACTCATTAGGCACCCCAGGCTTTACACTTTATGCTTCCGGCTCGTATGTTGTGTGGAATTGTG
AGCGGATAACAATTTCACACAGGAAACAGCTATGACCATGATTACGAATTCGAGCTCGGTACCCGG
Features (pLannotate 1.2.2; 13 found; start..end, strand, type, name):
     20..95      +  misc_RNA       gRNA scaffold: guide RNA scaffold for the Streptococcus pyogenes CRISPR/Cas9 system
    212..361     +  CDS            lacZα (fragment): LacZα fragment of β-galactosidase; lacZ fragment
    499..653     +  CDS            lacZα (fragment): LacZα fragment of β-galactosidase; lacZ fragment
    659..758     -  misc_feature   bom (fragment): basis of mobility region from pBR322
    860..895     -  CDS            rop (fragment): Rop protein, which maintains plasmids at low copy number; rop
    990..1094    +  promoter       AmpR promoter: bla
   1095..1955    +  CDS            AmpR: β-lactamase; bla; confers resistance to ampicillin, carbenicillin, and related antibiotics
   2126..2714    +  rep_origin     ori: high-copy-number ColE1/pMB1/pBR322/pUC origin of replication
   2897..2989    +  CDS            lacI (fragment): lac repressor; lacI; The lac repressor binds to the lac operator to inhibit transcription in E. coli. This inhibition can be relieved by adding lactose or isopropyl-β-D-thiogalactopyranoside (IPTG).
   3002..3023    +  protein_bind   CAP binding site: CAP binding activates transcription in the presence of cAMP. E. coli catabolite activator protein
   3038..3068    +  promoter       lac promoter: promoter for the E. coli lac operon
   3076..3092    +  protein_bind   lac operator: The lac repressor binds to the lac operator to inhibit transcription in E. coli. This inhibition can be relieved by adding lactose or isopropyl-β-D-thiogalactopyranoside (IPTG). lac repressor encoded by lacI
   3126..6       +  misc_feature   MCS (fragment) (across the origin): pUC18/19 multiple cloning site
