[The description below was written by a language model from this plasmid's Addgene catalogue record and pLannotate feature annotations shown in this document.]
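Description:
pYLsgRNA-AtU3d/LacZ is a small (about 3.1 kb) pUC18-based cloning vector that serves as an empty intermediate plasmid for building single-guide RNA expression cassettes destined for plants. It is propagated in E. coli through the high-copy ColE1/pUC-type origin and selected with ampicillin through the bla gene and its own promoter. Remnants of the parental backbone are also annotated, including fragments of bom, rop and lacI, the CAP binding site, lac promoter and operator, and part of the pUC18/19 multiple cloning site spanning the sequence origin.

The working payload is an sgRNA cassette. The feature table identifies the Streptococcus pyogenes Cas9 guide RNA scaffold, into which a user-chosen target sequence is joined. The plasmid name points to an Arabidopsis U3d small nuclear RNA promoter as the driver of sgRNA transcription, but this promoter is not picked up by the automated annotation, so its position is not given in the record. According to the depositor, a short 198 bp E. coli promoter-LacZ segment was inserted by Omega-PCR cloning; two lacZα fragments appear in the table, one of which presumably corresponds to this marker and the other to the pUC18 backbone. The LacZ marker travels with the sgRNA expression cassette and helps identify E. coli colonies of CRISPR/Cas9 constructs that have received the cassette.

No gene insert is present. The plasmid belongs to a toolkit for multiplex CRISPR/Cas9 genome editing in monocot and dicot plants, where it supplies the template for an sgRNA cassette that is then transferred into a Cas9-carrying construct.
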