Addgene plasmid #66201: pYLsgRNA-AtU3d/LacZ
Purpose: (Empty Backbone) cloning of sgRNAs for expression in plants
Depositing lab: Yao-Guang Liu. Depositing organization: South China Agricultural University (SCAU). Publication: A robust CRISPR/Cas9 system for convenient, high-efficiency multiplex genome editing in monocot and dicot plants. Ma X, Zhang Q, Zhu Q, Liu W, Chen Y, Qiu R, Wang B, Yang Z, Li H, Lin Y, Xie Y, Shen R, Chen S, Wang Z, Chen Y, Guo J, Chen L, Zhao X, Dong Z, Liu YG. Mol Plant. 2015 Apr 24. pii: S1674-2052(15)00204-X. doi: 10.1016/j.molp.2015.04.007. PubMed 25917172.
Backbone
  Vector backbone: based on pUC18
  Vector type: Cloning Vector
Growth in bacteria
  Bacterial resistance: Ampicillin, 100 μg/mL
  Growth temperature: 37°C
  Growth strain: DH10B
  Copy number: Unknown
Gene/Insert
  Gene/Insert name: None
Terms and licenses: Academic/Nonprofit Terms; Industry Terms: Not Available to Industry
Depositor comments: Accession number KR029100 By Omega-PCR cloning, an E. coli promoter-LacZ sequence (198 bp in length) was inserted. The LacZ marker gene can be used to facilitate selection of Escherichia coli positive CRISPR/Cas9 clones carrying the sgRNA expression cassettes. Please see our published protocol for using these plasmids. Ma, X. and Liu, Y.-G. 2016. CRISPR/Cas9-based multiplex genome editing in monocot and dicot plants. Curr. Protoc. Mol. Biol. 115:31.6.1-31.6.21. http://onlinelibrary.wiley.com/doi/10.1002/cpmb.10/abstract doi: 10.1002/cpmb.10
How to cite: pYLsgRNA-AtU3d/LacZ was a gift from Yao-Guang Liu (Addgene plasmid # 66201 ; http://n2t.net/addgene:66201 ; RRID:Addgene_66201)
