>Addgene plasmid #66201 | pYLsgRNA-AtU3d/LacZ | addgene partial sequence | sequence record 121206 | pBRforEco 5'-AATAGGCGTATCACGAGGC-3'
ACCTCTGACACATGCAGCTCCCGGAGACGGTCACAGCTTGTCTGTAAGCGGATGCCGGGAGCAGACAAGC
CCGTCAGGGCGCGTCAGCGGGTGTTGGCGGGTGTCGGGGCTGGCTTAACTATGCGGCATCAGAGCAGATT
GTACTGAGAGTGCACCATATGCGGTGTGAAATACCGCACAGATGCGTAAGGAGAAAATACCGCATCAGGC
GCCATTCGCCATTCAGGCTGCGCAACTGTTGGGAAGGGCGATCGGTGCGGGCCTCTTCGCTATTACGCCA
GCTGGCGAAAGGGGGATGTGCTGCAAGGCGATTAAGTTGGGTAACGCCAGGGTTTTCCCAGTCACGACGT
TGTAAAACGACGGCCAGTGCCAAGCTTAGTATGTTATCTTCAGAGGTCTCTTGACCAATGGTGCTTTGTA
GCCATATATAAAGCAGTTATTTCTTCACTCGCTTACCGATGTGGGACGCAAAATTCGTAAGAAAAAAGAA
ATCATAAGCTTATTTAGCCATTCAGGCTGCGCAACTGTTGGGAAGGGCGATCGGTGCGGGCCTCTTCGCT
ATTACGCCAGCTGGCGAAAGGGGGATGTGCTGCAAGGCGATTAAGTTGGGTAACGCCAGGGTTTTCCCAG
TCACGACGTTGTAAAACGACGGCCAGCATAGCTGCCTCCTTTATTAGAGCAATATAGTCCTACAATGTCA
ACGCGTCCTTTGCTGCCGATTCCACAGGTAAAACGGAGGAAAATTCCATCCACTCCAAGCTCTTGAA
