>Addgene plasmid #66201 | pYLsgRNA-AtU3d/LacZ | addgene partial sequence | sequence record 121242 | pUC-4 5'-CAGTGAGCGAGGAAGCGGAAGAGCGCCCAA-3'
GGCCGATTCATTAATGCAGCTGGCACGACAGGTTTCCCGACTGGAAAGCGGGCAGTGAGCGCAACGCAAT
TAATGTGAGTTAGCTCACTCATTAGGCACCCCAGGCTTTACACTTTATGCTTCCGGCTCGTATGTTGTGT
GGAATTGTGAGCGGATAACAATTTCACACAGGAAACAGCTATGACCATGATTACGAATTCGAGCTCGGTA
CCCGGGGATCCAGCGTGGGTCTCGGTTTTAGAGCTAGAAATAGCAAGTTAAAATAAGGCTAGTCCGTTAT
CAACTTGAAAAAGTGGCACCGAGTCGGTGCTTTTTTTCAAGAGCTTGGAGTGGATGGAATTTTCCTCCGT
TTTACCTGTGGAATCGGCAGCAAAGGACGCGTTGACATTGTAGGACTATATTGCTCTAATAAAGGAGGCA
GCTATGCTGGCCGTCGTTTTACAACGTCGTGACTGGGAAAACCCTGGCGTTACCCAACTTAATCGCCTTG
CAGCACATCCCCCTTTCGCCAGCTGGCGTAATAGCGAAGAGGCCCGCACCGATCGCCCTTCCCAACAGTT
GCGCAGCCTGAATGGCTAAATAAGCTTATGATTTCTTTTTTCTTACGAATTTTGCGTCCCACATCGGTAA
GCGAGTGAAGAAATAACTGCTTTATATATGGCTACAAAGCACCATTGGTCAAGAGACCTCTGAAGATAAC
ATACTAAGCTTGGCACTGGCCGTCGTTTTACAACGTCGTGACTGG
